>Addgene plasmid #100441 | pCMV_mEm_4GS_LF82_398 | addgene full sequence | sequence record 210191 | Addgene NGS Result
GATCGGTGCGGGCCTCTTCGCTATTACGCCAGCTGGCGAAAGGGGGATGTGCTGCAAGGCGATTAAGTTG
GGTAACGCCAGGGTTTTCCCAGTCACGACGTTGTAAAACGACGGCCAGTGAGTTCGAGCTTGCATGCCTG
CAGGTCGTTACATAACTTACGGTAAATGGCCCGCCTGGCTGACCGCCCAACGACCCCCGCCCATTGACGT
CAATAATGACGTATGTTCCCATAGTAACGCCAATAGGGACTTTCCATTGACGTCAATGGGTGGAGTATTT
ACGGTAAACTGCCCACTTGGCAGTACATCAAGTGTATCATATGCCAAGTACGCCCCCTATTGACGTCAAT
GACGGTAAATGGCCCGCCTGGCATTATGCCCAGTACATGACCTTATGGGACTTTCCTACTTGGCAGTACA
TCTACGTATTAGTCATCGCTATTACCATGGTGATGCGGTTTTGGCAGTACATCAATGGGCGTGGATAGCG
GTTTGACTCACGGGGATTTCCAAGTCTCCACCCCATTGACGTCAATGGGAGTTTGTTTTGGCACCAAAAT
CAACGGGACTTTCCAAAATGTCGTAACAACTCCGCCCCATTGACGCAAATGGGCGGTAGGCGTGTACGGT
GGGAGGTCTATATAAGCAGAGCTCGTTTAGTGAACCGTCAGATCGCCTGGAGACGCCATCCACGCTGTTT
TGACCTCCATAGAAGACACCGGGACCGATCCAGCCTCCGGACTCTAGAGGATCCGGTACTAGAGGAACTG
AAAAACCAGAAAGTTAACTGGTAAGTTTAGTCTTTTTGTCTTTTATTTCAGGTCCCGGATCCGGTGGTGG
TGCAAATCAAAGAACTGCTCCTCAGTGGATGTTGCCTTTACTTCTAGGCCTGTACGGAAGTGTTACTTCT
GCTCTAAAAGCTGCGGAATTGTACCCGCGGGCCCACCATGGTGAGCAAGGGCGAGGAGCTGTTCACCGGG
GTGGTGCCCATCCTGGTCGAGCTGGACGGCGACGTAAACGGCCACAAGTTCAGCGTGTCCGGCGAGGGCG
AGGGCGATGCCACCTACGGCAAGCTGACCCTGAAGTTCATCTGCACCACCGGCAAGCTGCCCGTGCCCTG
GCCCACCCTCGTGACCACCTTGACCTACGGCGTGCAGTGCTTCGCCCGCTACCCCGACCACATGAAGCAG
CACGACTTCTTCAAGTCCGCCATGCCCGAAGGCTACGTCCAGGAGCGCACCATCTTCTTCAAGGACGACG
GCAACTACAAGACCCGCGCCGAGGTGAAGTTCGAGGGCGACACCCTGGTGAACCGCATCGAGCTGAAGGG
CATCGACTTCAAGGAGGACGGCAACATCCTGGGGCACAAGCTGGAGTACAACTACAACAGCCACAAGGTC
TATATCACCGCCGACAAGCAGAAGAACGGCATCAAGGTGAACTTCAAGACCCGCCACAACATCGAGGACG
GCAGCGTGCAGCTCGCCGACCACTACCAGCAGAACACCCCCATCGGCGACGGCCCCGTGCTGCTGCCCGA
CAACCACTACCTGAGCACCCAGTCCAAGCTGAGCAAAGACCCCAACGAGAAGCGCGATCACATGGTCCTG
CTGGAGTTCGTGACCGCCGCCGGGATCACTCTCGGCATGGACGAGCTGTACAAGCGAATTGGTGGAGGGG
GCGGTTCCGGTGGCGGAGGTTCCCGAATTCGTCGACGGAGATCTGATATGACGCTTGAGCGAATCAGCGC
CTTTATCACGTATTGCATCGCCGTCGTGCTGGCCTGGCTGGGCGATTTGTCCATCAAGGATGCCTCAACG
CTGGGCGGCCTGATGATTGGTGTGCTGATGCTGGCTATCAACTGGTACTACAAACACAAAGCCTACCAGC
TTCTGCGCGACGGGCAGATTTCGCGGGAGGACTATGAATCCATCAATCGTTGAATCGGTACCCTCGAGAA
GCTTGCGGCCGCGGGGATCCAGACATGATAAGATACATTGATGAGTTTGGACAAACCACAACTAGAATGC
AGTGAAAAAAATGCTTTATTTGTGAAATTTGTGATGCTATTGCTTTATTTGTAACCATTATAAGCTGCAA
TAAACAAGTTAACAACAACAATTGCATTCATTTTATGTTTCAGGTTCAGGGGGAGGTGTGGGAGGTTTTT
TCGGATCCTCTAGAGTCGATCTGCAGGCATGCTAGCTTGGCGTAATCATGGTCATAGCTGTTTCCTGTGT
GAAATTGTTATCCGCTCACAATTCCACACAACATACGAGCCGGAAGCATAAAGTGTAAAGCCTGGGGTGC
CTAATGAGTGAGCTAACTCACATTAATTGCGTTGCGCTCACTGCCCGCTTTCCAGTCGGGAAACCTGTCG
TGCCAGCTGCATTAATGAATCGGCCAACGCGCGGGGAGAGGCGGTTTGCGTATTGGGCGCTCTTCCGCTT
CCTCGCTCACTGACTCGCTGCGCTCGGTCGTTCGGCTGCGGCGAGCGGTATCAGCTCACTCAAAGGCGGT
AATACGGTTATCCACAGAATCAGGGGATAACGCAGGAAAGAACATGTGAGCAAAAGGCCAGCAAAAGGCC
AGGAACCGTAAAAAGGCCGCGTTGCTGGCGTTTTTCCATAGGCTCCGCCCCCCTGACGAGCATCACAAAA
ATCGACGCTCAAGTCAGAGGTGGCGAAACCCGACAGGACTATAAAGATACCAGGCGTTTCCCCCTGGAAG
CTCCCTCGTGCGCTCTCCTGTTCCGACCCTGCCGCTTACCGGATACCTGTCCGCCTTTCTCCCTTCGGGA
AGCGTGGCGCTTTCTCATAGCTCACGCTGTAGGTATCTCAGTTCGGTGTAGGTCGTTCGCTCCAAGCTGG
GCTGTGTGCACGAACCCCCCGTTCAGCCCGACCGCTGCGCCTTATCCGGTAACTATCGTCTTGAGTCCAA
CCCGGTAAGACACGACTTATCGCCACTGGCAGCAGCCACTGGTAACAGGATTAGCAGAGCGAGGTATGTA
GGCGGTGCTACAGAGTTCTTGAAGTGGTGGCCTAACTACGGCTACACTAGAAGAACAGTATTTGGTATCT
GCGCTCTGCTGAAGCCAGTTACCTTCGGAAAAAGAGTTGGTAGCTCTTGATCCGGCAAACAAACCACCGC
TGGTAGCGGTGGTTTTTTTGTTTGCAAGCAGCAGATTACGCGCAGAAAAAAAGGATCTCAAGAAGATCCT
TTGATCTTTTCTACGGGGTCTGACGCTCAGTGGAACGAAAACTCACGTTAAGGGATTTTGGTCATGAGAT
TATCAAAAAGGATCTTCACCTAGATCCTTTTAAATTAAAAATGAAGTTTTAAATCAATCTAAAGTATATA
TGAGTAAACTTGGTCTGACAGTTACCAATGCTTAATCAGTGAGGCACCTATCTCAGCGATCTGTCTATTT
CGTTCATCCATAGTTGCCTGACTCCCCGTCGTGTAGATAACTACGATACGGGAGGGCTTACCATCTGGCC
CCAGTGCTGCAATGATACCGCGAGACCCACGCTCACCGGCTCCAGATTTATCAGCAATAAACCAGCCAGC
CGGAAGGGCCGAGCGCAGAAGTGGTCCTGCAACTTTATCCGCCTCCATCCAGTCTATTAATTGTTGCCGG
GAAGCTAGAGTAAGTAGTTCGCCAGTTAATAGTTTGCGCAACGTTGTTGCCATTGCTACAGGCATCGTGG
TGTCACGCTCGTCGTTTGGTATGGCTTCATTCAGCTCCGGTTCCCAACGATCAAGGCGAGTTACATGATC
CCCCATGTTGTGCAAAAAAGCGGTTAGCTCCTTCGGTCCTCCGATCGTTGTCAGAAGTAAGTTGGCCGCA
GTGTTATCACTCATGGTTATGGCAGCACTGCATAATTCTCTTACTGTCATGCCATCCGTAAGATGCTTTT
CTGTGACTGGTGAGTACTCAACCAAGTCATTCTGAGAATAGTGTATGCGGCGACCGAGTTGCTCTTGCCC
GGCGTCAATACGGGATAATACCGCGCCACATAGCAGAACTTTAAAAGTGCTCATCATTGGAAAACGTTCT
TCGGGGCGAAAACTCTCAAGGATCTTACCGCTGTTGAGATCCAGTTCGATGTAACCCACTCGTGCACCCA
ACTGATCTTCAGCATCTTTTACTTTCACCAGCGTTTCTGGGTGAGCAAAAACAGGAAGGCAAAATGCCGC
AAAAAAGGGAATAAGGGCGACACGGAAATGTTGAATACTCATACTCTTCCTTTTTCAATATTATTGAAGC
ATTTATCAGGGTTATTGTCTCATGAGCGGATACATATTTGAATGTATTTAGAAAAATAAACAAATAGGGG
TTCCGCGCACATTTCCCCGAAAAGTGCCACCTGACGTCTAAGAAACCATTATTATCATGACATTAACCTA
TAAAAATAGGCGTATCACGAGGCCCTTTCGTCTCGCGCGTTTCGGTGATGACGGTGAAAACCTCTGACAC
ATGCAGCTCCCGGAGACGGTCACAGCTTGTCTGTAAGCGGATGCCGGGAGCAGACAAGCCCGTCAGGGCG
CGTCAGCGGGTGTTGGCGGGTGTCGGGGCTGGCTTAACTATGCGGCATCAGAGCAGATTGTACTGAGAGT
GCACCATATGCGGTGTGAAATACCGCACAGATGCGTAAGGAGAAAATACCGCATCAGGCGCCATTCGCCA
TTCAGGCTGCGCAACTGTTGGGAAGGGC
Features (pLannotate 1.2.2; 16 found; start..end, strand, type, name):
    127..147     -  misc_feature   MCS (fragment): pUC18/19 multiple cloning site
    146..449     +  enhancer       CMV enhancer: human cytomegalovirus immediate early enhancer
    450..653     +  promoter       CMV promoter: human cytomegalovirus (CMV) immediate early promoter
    791..887     +  intron         SV40 intron: modified SV40 intron with splice donor and acceptor sites
    948..1664    +  CDS            mEmerald: mEmerald is a basic (constitutively fluorescent) green fluorescent protein published in 1998, derived from Aequorea victoria. It is reported to be a very rapidly-maturing monomer with moderate acid sensitivity.
   1976..2110    -  polyA_signal   SV40 poly(A) signal: SV40 polyadenylation signal
   2245..2261    -  protein_bind   lac operator: The lac repressor binds to the lac operator to inhibit transcription in E. coli. This inhibition can be relieved by adding lactose or isopropyl-β-D-thiogalactopyranoside (IPTG). lac repressor encoded by lacI
   2269..2299    -  promoter       lac promoter: promoter for the E. coli lac operon
   2314..2335    -  protein_bind   CAP binding site: CAP binding activates transcription in the presence of cAMP. E. coli catabolite activator protein
   2348..2440    -  CDS            lacI (fragment): lac repressor; lacI; The lac repressor binds to the lac operator to inhibit transcription in E. coli. This inhibition can be relieved by adding lactose or isopropyl-β-D-thiogalactopyranoside (IPTG).
   2623..3211    -  rep_origin     ori: high-copy-number ColE1/pMB1/pBR322/pUC origin of replication
   3382..4242    -  CDS            AmpR: β-lactamase; bla; confers resistance to ampicillin, carbenicillin, and related antibiotics
   4243..4347    -  promoter       AmpR promoter: bla
   4442..4477    +  CDS            rop (fragment): Rop protein, which maintains plasmids at low copy number; rop
   4579..4678    +  misc_feature   bom (fragment): basis of mobility region from pBR322
   4684..121     -  CDS            lacZα (fragment) (across the origin): LacZα fragment of β-galactosidase; lacZ fragment
