[The description below was written by a language model from this plasmid's Addgene catalogue record and pLannotate feature annotations shown in this document.]
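Description:
pCMV_mEm_4GS_LF82_398 is a mammalian expression plasmid built on a pCMV backbone that produces a small Escherichia coli LF82 open reading frame, LF82_398, as a fusion to the green fluorescent protein mEmerald. The sequenced record is 4,718 nt, matching the stated 4,502 bp backbone plus the 216 bp insert. In bacteria it is maintained through a high-copy ColE1/pUC-type origin and selected with ampicillin via the β-lactamase gene and its native promoter. The remaining annotated bacterial elements (fragments of lacZα, lacI, rop and bom, the lac promoter/operator, and a piece of the pUC multiple cloning site) are remnants of the parental cloning vector rather than functional parts of the expression unit. No mammalian selection marker is annotated, which suggests transient expression.

The expression cassette consists of the human cytomegalovirus immediate early enhancer and promoter, followed by a modified SV40 intron that provides splice donor and acceptor sites, then the mEmerald coding sequence, and ends at an SV40 polyadenylation signal. The LF82_398 sequence was inserted by ligation independent cloning so that mEmerald sits at its N terminus. The insert itself is not annotated in the feature table, but the gap between the end of mEmerald and the poly(A) signal is where it would lie. The "4GS" in the name probably denotes a glycine-serine linker between the two parts, though the record does not describe it. The associated publication title indicates the plasmid comes from an imaging screen in which bacterial coding sequences were expressed exogenously in HeLa cells to identify candidate effectors, with the fluorescent tag presumably serving to mark expressing cells and show where the bacterial protein localises.
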