Addgene plasmid #100441: pCMV_mEm_4GS_LF82_398
Purpose: Mammalian expression of E. coli LF82_398 CDS fused to mEmerald
Depositing lab: Alan Huett. Depositing organization: University of Nottingham. Publication: A multi-phenotypic imaging screen to identify bacterial effectors by exogenous expression in a HeLa cell line. Collins A, Huett A. Sci Data. 2018 May 15;5:180081. doi: 10.1038/sdata.2018.81. PubMed 29762554.
Backbone
  Vector backbone: pCMV
  Backbone size w/o insert (bp): 4502
  Vector type: Mammalian Expression
Growth in bacteria
  Bacterial resistance: Ampicillin, 100 μg/mL
  Growth temperature: 37°C
  Growth strain: XL1 Blue
  Copy number: High Copy
Gene/Insert
  Gene/Insert name: LF82_398
  Insert size (bp): 216
  Promoter: CMV
  Tag / fusion protein: mEmerald (N terminal on backbone)
  Cloning method: Ligation Independent Cloning
  Sequencing primers: 5′ ACTTCTGCTCTAAAAGCTGCGG; 3′ CACTGCATTCTAGTTGTGGTTTGTC
Terms and licenses: Academic/Nonprofit Terms; Industry Terms: Not Available to Industry
How to cite: pCMV_mEm_4GS_LF82_398 was a gift from Alan Huett (Addgene plasmid # 100441 ; http://n2t.net/addgene:100441 ; RRID:Addgene_100441)
